Addgene plasmid #87198: p-715MRPprom-wtMRP
Purpose: Expression of ectopic human MRP RNA contstruct from the human RMRP promoter, also contains CMV-puro-t2A-mCherry expression cassette for selection/transfection efficiency
Depositing lab: Thomas Cech. Depositing organization: University of Colorado, Boulder. Publication: Targeted CRISPR disruption reveals a role for RNase MRP RNA in human preribosomal RNA processing. Goldfarb KC, Cech TR. Genes Dev. 2017 Jan 1;31(1):59-71. doi: 10.1101/gad.286963.116. Epub 2017 Jan 23. PubMed 28115465.
Backbone
  Vector backbone: pU6
  Vector type: Mammalian Expression
  Selectable markers: Puromycin
Growth in bacteria
  Bacterial resistance: Ampicillin, 100 μg/mL
  Growth temperature: 37°C
  Growth strain: DH5alpha
  Copy number: High Copy
Gene/Insert
  Gene/Insert name: RMRP
  Species: H. sapiens (human)
  Insert size (bp): 268
  Entrez Gene: RMRP (a.k.a. CHH, NME1, RMRPR, RRP2)
  Promoter: human RMRP
  Cloning method: Restriction Enzyme; 5′ cloning site ApaI (not destroyed); 3′ cloning site XhoI (not destroyed)
  Sequencing primers: 5′ gagatccagtttggttagtacc; 3′ ataaccgtattaccgccatgcat
Terms and licenses: Academic/Nonprofit Terms; Industry Terms: Not Available to Industry
How to cite: p-715MRPprom-wtMRP was a gift from Thomas Cech (Addgene plasmid # 87198)
