[The description below was written by a language model from this plasmid's Addgene catalogue record and pLannotate feature annotations shown in this document.]
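Description:
p-715MRPprom-wtMRP is a mammalian expression plasmid built on a backbone catalogued as pU6, designed to express the wild-type human RNase MRP RNA (RMRP, a 268 bp insert cloned between ApaI and XhoI sites) from its own human RMRP promoter rather than a heterologous one. The feature table places the RNase MRP noncoding RNA near the start of the 8,859 nt sequence. The region just upstream is annotated only as a reverse-strand fragment of human CCDC107. This may correspond to genomic sequence flanking RMRP that serves as the promoter, and the "-715" in the name may indicate its length, but the record does not explicitly state either point.

Downstream of the RNA gene sits a separate cassette in which the CMV enhancer/promoter drives puromycin N-acetyltransferase and mCherry. The catalogue describes these as joined by a T2A peptide, so a single transcript yields both a drug-selection marker and a red fluorescent readout of transfection efficiency. A loxP site and a WPRE, which enhances transcript stability and expression, follow the cassette.

Although the record lists it simply as mammalian expression, the annotation shows a lentiviral architecture: a CMV-driven truncated HIV-1 5' LTR, Ψ packaging signal, gag fragment, RRE and cPPT/CTS upstream of the payload, with a nef fragment and a second truncated LTR after it. The record does not state whether it was used for viral packaging. In bacteria it is maintained through a high-copy ColE1/pUC origin with ampicillin resistance. The associated publication concerns CRISPR disruption of RNase MRP RNA and its role in human pre-rRNA processing, which fits the construct's stated purpose of supplying ectopic MRP RNA.
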