Features (pLannotate 1.2.2; 24 found; start..end, strand, type, name):
    364..627     +  ncRNA          RNase MRP: Accession: RF00030 - RNase MRP
    755..1058    +  enhancer       CMV enhancer: human cytomegalovirus immediate early enhancer
   1059..1262    +  promoter       CMV promoter: human cytomegalovirus (CMV) immediate early promoter
   1296..1892    +  CDS            PuroR: puromycin N-acetyltransferase; pac from Streptomyces alboniger; confers resistance to puromycin
   1968..2675    +  CDS            mCherry: mCherry is a basic (constitutively fluorescent) red fluorescent protein published in 2004, derived from Discosoma sp.. It is reported to be a very rapidly-maturing monomer with low acid sensitivity.
   2698..2731    +  protein_bind   loxP: Cre-mediated recombination occurs in the 8-bp core sequence (GCATACAT). Cre recombinase
   2764..2787    +  misc_feature   MCS (fragment): pBluescript multiple cloning site
   2787..3375    +  misc_feature   WPRE: woodchuck hepatitis virus posttranscriptional regulatory element
   3376..3395    +  misc_feature   MCS (fragment): pBluescript multiple cloning site
   3397..3897    +  CDS            nef (fragment): NEF_HV1LA - Experimental evidence at protein level: Swiss-Prot protein existence level 1. Extracellular Nef protein targets CD4(+) T-lymphocytes for apoptosis by interacting with CXCR4 surface receptors. From Human immunodeficiency virus type 1 group M subtype B (isolate Lai) (HIV-1).
   3904..4084    +  LTR            5' LTR (truncated): truncated 5' long terminal repeat (LTR) from HIV-1
   4146..4734    -  rep_origin     ori: high-copy-number ColE1/pMB1/pBR322/pUC origin of replication
   4905..5765    -  CDS            AmpR: β-lactamase; bla; confers resistance to ampicillin, carbenicillin, and related antibiotics
   5766..5870    -  promoter       AmpR promoter: bla
   5929..5981    -  misc_feature   bom (fragment): basis of mobility region from pBR322
   6136..6515    +  enhancer       CMV enhancer: human cytomegalovirus immediate early enhancer
   6516..6715    +  promoter       CMV promoter: human cytomegalovirus (CMV) immediate early promoter
   6733..6913    +  LTR            5' LTR (truncated): truncated 5' long terminal repeat (LTR) from HIV-1
   6960..7085    +  misc_feature   HIV-1 Ψ: packaging signal of human immunodeficiency virus type 1
   7069..7407    +  CDS            HIV-1 gag (fragment): gag protein from human immunodeficiency virus 1; gag
   7582..7815    +  misc_feature   RRE: The Rev response element (RRE) of HIV-1 allows for Rev-dependent mRNA export from the nucleus to the cytoplasm.
   8192..8292    +  CDS            Rev (fragment): human immunodeficiency virus 1 (HIV-1) Rev protein; rev; enhances nuclear export of unspliced and incompletely spliced viral mRNAs
   8342..8459    +  misc_feature   cPPT/CTS: central polypurine tract and central termination sequence of HIV-1
   8514..2       -  CDS            CCDC107 (fragment) (across the origin): CC107_HUMAN - Experimental evidence at protein level: Swiss-Prot protein existence level 1. From Homo sapiens (Human).
>Addgene plasmid #87198 | p-715MRPprom-wtMRP | addgene full sequence | sequence record 173910 | Addgene NGS Result
ATTGCCGGCCCACGGGTGGAGGGATCGGGCGGGCGGTGCCGAAGCGGTCCGGCATTGGCCGGCCGCCCCA
ACGCGCACGCGCACGCGAGCAGGCCGGCCGGCTCCGGGGAGGCCACGCCCACTCCCCGTAGGGCGGGGCC
AGACCATATTTGCATAAGATAGTGTCATTCTAGCTTTCCTGTATTTGTTCATTTCGTGTCTATTAGCTAT
TCTGCTAGCCACAATGCCTCTGAAAGCCTATAGTCTTAGAAAGTTATGCCCGAAAACGGTTTTTTTAATC
TCACGCCACCAACTTTCTCACCCTAATCATAAAACACAATTTCTTTAGGGCTATAAAATACTACTCTGTG
AAGCTGAGGACGTGGTTCGTGCTGAAGGCCTGTATCCTAGGCTACACACTGAGGACTCTGTTCCTCCCCT
TTCCGCCTAGGGGAAAGTCCCCGGACCTCGGGCAGAGAGTGCCACGTGCATACGCACGTAGACATTCCCC
GCTTCCCACTCCAAAGTCCGCCAAGAAGCGTATCCCGCTGAGCGGCGTGGCGCGGGGGCGTCATCCGTCA
GCTCCCTCTAGTTACGCAGGCAGTGCGTGTCCGCGCACCAACCACACGGGGCTCATTCTCAGCGCGGCTG
TTTTTTTCTCGAGTACTAGGATCCATTAGGCGGCCGCGTGGATAACCGTATTACCGCCATGCATTAGTTA
TTAATAGTAATCAATTACGGGGTCATTAGTTCATAGCCCATATATGGAGTTCCGCGTTACATAACTTACG
GTAAATGGCCCGCCTGGCTGACCGCCCAACGACCCCCGCCCATTGACGTCAATAATGACGTATGTTCCCA
TAGTAACGCCAATAGGGACTTTCCATTGACGTCAATGGGTGGAGTATTTACGGTAAACTGCCCACTTGGC
AGTACATCAAGTGTATCATATGCCAAGTACGCCCCCTATTGACGTCAATGACGGTAAATGGCCCGCCTGG
CATTATGCCCAGTACATGACCTTATGGGACTTTCCTACTTGGCAGTACATCTACGTATTAGTCATCGCTA
TTACCATGGTGATGCGGTTTTGGCAGTACATCAATGGGCGTGGATAGCGGTTTGACTCACGGGGATTTCC
AAGTCTCCACCCCATTGACGTCAATGGGAGTTTGTTTTGGCACCAAAATCAACGGGACTTTCCAAAATGT
CGTAACAACTCCGCCCCATTGACGCAAATGGGCGGTAGGCGTGTACGGTGGGAGGTCTATATAAGCAGAG
CTGGTTTAGTGAACCGTCAGATCCGCTAGCCCACCATGACCGAGTACAAGCCCACGGTGCGCCTCGCCAC
CCGCGACGACGTCCCCCGGGCCGTACGCACCCTCGCCGCCGCGTTCGCCGACTACCCCGCCACGCGCCAC
ACCGTCGACCCGGACCGCCACATCGAGCGGGTCACCGAGCTGCAAGAACTCTTCCTCACGCGCGTCGGGC
TCGACATCGGCAAGGTGTGGGTCGCGGACGACGGCGCCGCGGTGGCGGTCTGGACCACGCCGGAGAGCGT
CGAAGCGGGGGCGGTGTTCGCCGAGATCGGCCCGCGCATGGCCGAGTTGAGCGGTTCCCGGCTGGCCGCG
CAGCAACAGATGGAAGGCCTCCTGGCGCCGCACCGGCCCAAGGAGCCCGCGTGGTTCCTGGCCACCGTCG
GCGTCTCGCCCGACCACCAGGGCAAGGGTCTGGGCAGCGCCGTCGTGCTCCCCGGAGTGGAGGCGGCCGA
GCGCGCCGGGGTGCCCGCCTTCCTGGAGACCTCCGCGCCCCGCAACCTCCCCTTCTACGAGCGGCTCGGC
TTCACCGTCACCGCCGACGTCGAGGTGCCCGAAGGACCGCGCACCTGGTGCATGACCCGCAAGCCCGGTG
CCGGATCGGGAGAGGGCAGAGGAAGTCTGCTAACATGCGGTGACGTCGAGGAGAATCCTGGCCCACCGGT
CGCCACCATGGTGAGCAAGGGCGAGGAGGATAACATGGCCATCATCAAGGAGTTCATGCGCTTCAAGGTG
CACATGGAGGGCTCCGTGAACGGCCACGAGTTCGAGATCGAGGGCGAGGGCGAGGGCCGCCCCTACGAGG
GCACCCAGACCGCCAAGCTGAAGGTGACCAAGGGTGGCCCCCTGCCCTTCGCCTGGGACATCCTGTCCCC
TCAGTTCATGTACGGCTCCAAGGCCTACGTGAAGCACCCCGCCGACATCCCCGACTACTTGAAGCTGTCC
TTCCCCGAGGGCTTCAAGTGGGAGCGCGTGATGAACTTCGAGGACGGCGGCGTGGTGACCGTGACCCAGG
ACTCCTCCCTGCAGGACGGCGAGTTCATCTACAAGGTGAAGCTGCGCGGCACCAACTTCCCCTCCGACGG
CCCCGTAATGCAGAAGAAGACCATGGGCTGGGAGGCCTCCTCCGAGCGGATGTACCCCGAGGACGGCGCC
CTGAAGGGCGAGATCAAGCAGAGGCTGAAGCTGAAGGACGGCGGCCACTACGACGCTGAGGTCAAGACCA
CCTACAAGGCCAAGAAGCCCGTGCAGCTGCCCGGCGCCTACAACGTCAACATCAAGTTGGACATCACCTC
CCACAACGAGGACTACACCATCGTGGAACAGTACGAACGCGCCGAGGGCCGCCACTCCACCGGCGGCATG
GACGAGCTGTACAAGTAAGAATTCGTCGAGGGACCTAATAACTTCGTATAGCATACATTATACGAAGTTA
TACATGTTTAAGGGTTCCGGTTCCACTAGGTACAATTCGATATCAAGCTTATCGATAATCAACCTCTGGA
TTACAAAATTTGTGAAAGATTGACTGGTATTCTTAACTATGTTGCTCCTTTTACGCTATGTGGATACGCT
GCTTTAATGCCTTTGTATCATGCTATTGCTTCCCGTATGGCTTTCATTTTCTCCTCCTTGTATAAATCCT
GGTTGCTGTCTCTTTATGAGGAGTTGTGGCCCGTTGTCAGGCAACGTGGCGTGGTGTGCACTGTGTTTGC
TGACGCAACCCCCACTGGTTGGGGCATTGCCACCACCTGTCAGCTCCTTTCCGGGACTTTCGCTTTCCCC
CTCCCTATTGCCACGGCGGAACTCATCGCCGCCTGCCTTGCCCGCTGCTGGACAGGGGCTCGGCTGTTGG
GCACTGACAATTCCGTGGTGTTGTCGGGGAAATCATCGTCCTTTCCTTGGCTGCTCGCCTGTGTTGCCAC
CTGGATTCTGCGCGGGACGTCCTTCTGCTACGTCCCTTCGGCCCTCAATCCAGCGGACCTTCCTTCCCGC
GGCCTGCTGCCGGCTCTGCGGCCTCTTCCGCGTCTTCGCCTTCGCCCTCAGACGAGTCGGATCTCCCTTT
GGGCCGCCTCCCCGCATCGATACCGTCGACCTCGATCGAGACCTAGAAAAACATGGAGCAATCACAAGTA
GCAATACAGCAGCTACCAATGCTGATTGTGCCTGGCTAGAAGCACAAGAGGAGGAGGAGGTGGGTTTTCC
AGTCACACCTCAGGTACCTTTAAGACCAATGACTTACAAGGCAGCTGTAGATCTTAGCCACTTTTTAAAA
GAAAAGGGGGGACTGGAAGGGCTAATTCACTCCCAACGAAGACAAGATATCCTTGATCTGTGGATCTACC
ACACACAAGGCTACTTCCCTGATTGGCAGAACTACACACCAGGGCCAGGGATCAGATATCCACTGACCTT
TGGATGGTGCTACAAGCTAGTACCAGTTGAGCAAGAGAAGGTAGAAGAAGCCAATGAAGGAGAGAACACC
CGCTTGTTACACCCTGTGAGCCTGCATGGGATGGATGACCCGGAGAGAGAAGTATTAGAGTGGAGGTTTG
ACAGCCGCCTAGCATTTCATCACATGGCCCGAGAGCTGCATCCGGACTGTACTGGGTCTCTCTGGTTAGA
CCAGATCTGAGCCTGGGAGCTCTCTGGCTAACTAGGGAACCCACTGCTTAAGCCTCAATAAAGCTTGCCT
TGAGTGCTTCAAGTAGTGTGTGCCCGTCTGTTGTGTGACTCTGGTAACTAGAGATCCCTCAGACCCTTTT
AGTCAGTGTGGAAAATCTCTAGCAGCATGTGAGCAAAAGGCCAGCAAAAGGCCAGGAACCGTAAAAAGGC
CGCGTTGCTGGCGTTTTTCCATAGGCTCCGCCCCCCTGACGAGCATCACAAAAATCGACGCTCAAGTCAG
AGGTGGCGAAACCCGACAGGACTATAAAGATACCAGGCGTTTCCCCCTGGAAGCTCCCTCGTGCGCTCTC
CTGTTCCGACCCTGCCGCTTACCGGATACCTGTCCGCCTTTCTCCCTTCGGGAAGCGTGGCGCTTTCTCA
TAGCTCACGCTGTAGGTATCTCAGTTCGGTGTAGGTCGTTCGCTCCAAGCTGGGCTGTGTGCACGAACCC
CCCGTTCAGCCCGACCGCTGCGCCTTATCCGGTAACTATCGTCTTGAGTCCAACCCGGTAAGACACGACT
TATCGCCACTGGCAGCAGCCACTGGTAACAGGATTAGCAGAGCGAGGTATGTAGGCGGTGCTACAGAGTT
CTTGAAGTGGTGGCCTAACTACGGCTACACTAGAAGAACAGTATTTGGTATCTGCGCTCTGCTGAAGCCA
GTTACCTTCGGAAAAAGAGTTGGTAGCTCTTGATCCGGCAAACAAACCACCGCTGGTAGCGGTGGTTTTT
TTGTTTGCAAGCAGCAGATTACGCGCAGAAAAAAAGGATCTCAAGAAGATCCTTTGATCTTTTCTACGGG
GTCTGACGCTCAGTGGAACGAAAACTCACGTTAAGGGATTTTGGTCATGAGATTATCAAAAAGGATCTTC
ACCTAGATCCTTTTAAATTAAAAATGAAGTTTTAAATCAATCTAAAGTATATATGAGTAAACTTGGTCTG
ACAGTTACCAATGCTTAATCAGTGAGGCACCTATCTCAGCGATCTGTCTATTTCGTTCATCCATAGTTGC
CTGACTCCCCGTCGTGTAGATAACTACGATACGGGAGGGCTTACCATCTGGCCCCAGTGCTGCAATGATA
CCGCGAGACCCACGCTCACCGGCTCCAGATTTATCAGCAATAAACCAGCCAGCCGGAAGGGCCGAGCGCA
GAAGTGGTCCTGCAACTTTATCCGCCTCCATCCAGTCTATTAATTGTTGCCGGGAAGCTAGAGTAAGTAG
TTCGCCAGTTAATAGTTTGCGCAACGTTGTTGCCATTGCTACAGGCATCGTGGTGTCACGCTCGTCGTTT
GGTATGGCTTCATTCAGCTCCGGTTCCCAACGATCAAGGCGAGTTACATGATCCCCCATGTTGTGCAAAA
AAGCGGTTAGCTCCTTCGGTCCTCCGATCGTTGTCAGAAGTAAGTTGGCCGCAGTGTTATCACTCATGGT
TATGGCAGCACTGCATAATTCTCTTACTGTCATGCCATCCGTAAGATGCTTTTCTGTGACTGGTGAGTAC
TCAACCAAGTCATTCTGAGAATAGTGTATGCGGCGACCGAGTTGCTCTTGCCCGGCGTCAATACGGGATA
ATACCGCGCCACATAGCAGAACTTTAAAAGTGCTCATCATTGGAAAACGTTCTTCGGGGCGAAAACTCTC
AAGGATCTTACCGCTGTTGAGATCCAGTTCGATGTAACCCACTCGTGCACCCAACTGATCTTCAGCATCT
TTTACTTTCACCAGCGTTTCTGGGTGAGCAAAAACAGGAAGGCAAAATGCCGCAAAAAAGGGAATAAGGG
CGACACGGAAATGTTGAATACTCATACTCTTCCTTTTTCAATATTATTGAAGCATTTATCAGGGTTATTG
TCTCATGAGCGGATACATATTTGAATGTATTTAGAAAAATAAACAAATAGGGGTTCCGCGCACATTTCCC
CGAAAAGTGCCACCTGACGTCGACGGATCGGGAGATCTCCCGATCCCCTATGGTGCACTCTCAGTACAAT
CTGCTCTGATGCCGCATAGTTAAGCCAGTATCTGCTCCCTGCTTGTGTGTTGGAGGTCGCTGAGTAGTGC
GCGAGCAAAATTTAAGCTACAACAAGGCAAGGCTTGACCGACAATTGCATGAAGAATCTGCTTAGGGTTA
GGCGTTTTGCGCTGCTTCGCGATGTACGGGCCAGATATACGCGTTGACATTGATTATTGACTAGTTATTA
ATAGTAATCAATTACGGGGTCATTAGTTCATAGCCCATATATGGAGTTCCGCGTTACATAACTTACGGTA
AATGGCCCGCCTGGCTGACCGCCCAACGACCCCCGCCCATTGACGTCAATAATGACGTATGTTCCCATAG
TAACGCCAATAGGGACTTTCCATTGACGTCAATGGGTGGAGTATTTACGGTAAACTGCCCACTTGGCAGT
ACATCAAGTGTATCATATGCCAAGTACGCCCCCTATTGACGTCAATGACGGTAAATGGCCCGCCTGGCAT
TATGCCCAGTACATGACCTTATGGGACTTTCCTACTTGGCAGTACATCTACGTATTAGTCATCGCTATTA
CCATGGTGATGCGGTTTTGGCAGTACATCAATGGGCGTGGATAGCGGTTTGACTCACGGGGATTTCCAAG
TCTCCACCCCATTGACGTCAATGGGAGTTTGTTTTGGCACCAAAATCAACGGGACTTTCCAAAATGTCGT
AACAACTCCGCCCCATTGACGCAAATGGGCGGTAGGCGTGTACGGTGGGAGGTCTATATAAGCAGCGCGT
TTTGCCTGTACTGGGTCTCTCTGGTTAGACCAGATCTGAGCCTGGGAGCTCTCTGGCTAACTAGGGAACC
CACTGCTTAAGCCTCAATAAAGCTTGCCTTGAGTGCTTCAAGTAGTGTGTGCCCGTCTGTTGTGTGACTC
TGGTAACTAGAGATCCCTCAGACCCTTTTAGTCAGTGTGGAAAATCTCTAGCAGTGGCGCCCGAACAGGG
ACTTGAAAGCGAAAGGGAAACCAGAGGAGCTCTCTCGACGCAGGACTCGGCTTGCTGAAGCGCGCACGGC
AAGAGGCGAGGGGCGGCGACTGGTGAGTACGCCAAAAATTTTGACTAGCGGAGGCTAGAAGGAGAGAGAT
GGGTGCGAGAGCGTCAGTATTAAGCGGGGGAGAATTAGATCGCGATGGGAAAAAATTCGGTTAAGGCCAG
GGGGAAAGAAAAAATATAAATTAAAACATATAGTATGGGCAAGCAGGGAGCTAGAACGATTCGCAGTTAA
TCCTGGCCTGTTAGAAACATCAGAAGGCTGTAGACAAATACTGGGACAGCTACAACCATCCCTTCAGACA
GGATCAGAAGAACTTAGATCATTATATAATACAGTAGCAACCCTCTATTGTGTGCATCAAAGGATAGAGA
TAAAAGACACCAAGGAAGCTTTAGACAAGATAGAGGAAGAGCAAAACAAAAGTAAGACCACCGCACAGCA
AGCGGCCGGCCGCTGATCTTCAGACCTGGAGGAGGAGATATGAGGGACAATTGGAGAAGTGAATTATATA
AATATAAAGTAGTAAAAATTGAACCATTAGGAGTAGCACCCACCAAGGCAAAGAGAAGAGTGGTGCAGAG
AGAAAAAAGAGCAGTGGGAATAGGAGCTTTGTTCCTTGGGTTCTTGGGAGCAGCAGGAAGCACTATGGGC
GCAGCGTCAATGACGCTGACGGTACAGGCCAGACAATTATTGTCTGGTATAGTGCAGCAGCAGAACAATT
TGCTGAGGGCTATTGAGGCGCAACAGCATCTGTTGCAACTCACAGTCTGGGGCATCAAGCAGCTCCAGGC
AAGAATCCTGGCTGTGGAAAGATACCTAAAGGATCAACAGCTCCTGGGGATTTGGGGTTGCTCTGGAAAA
CTCATTTGCACCACTGCTGTGCCTTGGAATGCTAGTTGGAGTAATAAATCTCTGGAACAGATTTGGAATC
ACACGACCTGGATGGAGTGGGACAGAGAAATTAACAATTACACAAGCTTAATACACTCCTTAATTGAAGA
ATCGCAAAACCAGCAAGAAAAGAATGAACAAGAATTATTGGAATTAGATAAATGGGCAAGTTTGTGGAAT
TGGTTTAACATAACAAATTGGCTGTGGTATATAAAATTATTCATAATGATAGTAGGAGGCTTGGTAGGTT
TAAGAATAGTTTTTGCTGTACTTTCTATAGTGAATAGAGTTAGGCAGGGATATTCACCATTATCGTTTCA
GACCCACCTCCCAACCCCGAGGGGACCCGACAGGCCCGAAGGAATAGAAGAAGAAGGTGGAGAGAGAGAC
AGAGACAGATCCATTCGATTAGTGAACGGATCGGCACTGCGTGCGCCAATTCTGCAGACAAATGGCAGTA
TTCATCCACAATTTTAAAAGAAAAGGGGGGATTGGGGGGTACAGTGCAGGGGAAAGAATAGTAGACATAA
TAGCAACAGACATACAAACTAAAGAATTACAAAAACAAATTACAAAAATTCAAAATTTTCGGGTTTATTA
CAGGGACAGCAGAGATCCAGTTTGGTTAGTACCGGGCCCGTACCTGCAAACACTTGTACAGCACAAAAGC
CGCGACGGCCGCGGTGTACAGCGCCCCCAGAGGCAGCGACCCGGCCCGGGTCCGCTCGCGTTGATCCTTG
AGCGGTGGTCGCCGCCGGGGTTCCGTGGCTCCAGAGCCGGGGTGGGCTGCGTTCCCTGCGGAGGGAGGAT
ACAGGCGAGTCAGCCGAGCTGGGGCCTGGGACCCGTGCGCAGTCCCAGCCCTCCTCCAGCAGCCCTAGCT
GGTACCTGGGTGTGCCCGGAGGTCGGGATTGGCGCGGTCTCCTAGGACCCCGGACAGCGCAGACACAAGC
AGCAGCCCCACCACACCCAAGAGCGAAACTGCGCCCGCC
