>Addgene plasmid #87198 | p-715MRPprom-wtMRP | depositor partial sequence | sequence record 170180 | RMRP promoter (-715 from TSS)
CGTACCTGCAAACACTTGTACAGCACAAAAGCCGCGACGGCCGCGGTGTACAGCGCCCCCAGAGGCAGCG
ACCCGGCCCGGGTCCGCTCGCGTTGATCCTTGAGCGGTGGTCGCCGCCGGGGTTCCGTGGCTCCAGAGCC
GGGGTGGGCTGCGTTCCCTGCGGAGGGAGGATACAGGCGAGTCAGCCGAGCTGGGGCCTGGGACCCGTGC
GCAGTCCCAGCCCTCCTCCAGCAGCCCTAGCTGGTACCTGGGTGTGCCCGGAGGTCGGGATTGGCGCGGT
CTCCTAGGACCCCGGACAGCGCAGACACAAGCAGCAGCCCCACCACACCCAAGAGCGAAACTGCGCCCGC
CATTGCCGGCCCACGGGTGGAGGGATCGGGCGGGCGGTGCCGAAGCGGTCCGGCATTGGCCGGCCGCCCC
AACGCGCACGCGCACGCGAGCAGGCCGGCCGGCTCCGGGGAGGCCACGCCCACTCCCCGTAGGGCGGGGC
CAGACCATATTTGCATAAGATAGTGTCATTCTAGCTTTCCTGTATTTGTTCATTTCGTGTCTATTAGCTA
TTCTGCTAGCCACAATGCCTCTGAAAGCCTATAGTCTTAGAAAGTTATGCCCGAAAACGGTTTTTTTAAT
CTCACGCCACCAACTTTCTCACCCTAATCATAAAACACAATTTCTTTAGGGCTATAAAATACTACTCTGT
GAAGCTGAGGACGTG
