>Addgene plasmid #87198 | p-715MRPprom-wtMRP | depositor partial sequence | sequence record 170181 | human MRP RNA
TTCGTGCTGAAGGCCTGTATCCTAGGCTACACACTGAGGACTCTGTTCCTCCCCTTTCCGCCTAGGGGAA
AGTCCCCGGACCTCGGGCAGAGAGTGCCACGTGCATACGCACGTAGACATTCCCCGCTTCCCACTCCAAA
GTCCGCCAAGAAGCGTATCCCGCTGAGCGGCGTGGCGCGGGGGCGTCATCCGTCAGCTCCCTCTAGTTAC
GCAGGCAGTGCGTGTCCGCGCACCAACCACACGGGGCTCATTCTCAGCGCGGCTGT
